Addgene plasmid #20883: pGL-RbUTR
Depositing lab: Robert Blelloch. Depositing organization: University of California, San Francisco (UCSF). Publication: Embryonic stem cell-specific microRNAs regulate the G1-S transition and promote rapid proliferation. Wang Y, Baskerville S, Shenoy A, Babiarz JE, Baehner L, Blelloch R. Nat Genet. 2008 Dec . 40(12):1478-83. 10.1038/ng.250 PubMed 18978791.
Backbone
  Vector backbone: pGL3-Control
  Backbone manufacturer: Promega
  Backbone size w/o insert (bp): 5256
  Vector type: Mammalian Expression, Luciferase
Growth in bacteria
  Bacterial resistance: Ampicillin, 100 μg/mL
  Growth temperature: 37°C
  Growth strain: DH5alpha
  Copy number: High Copy
Gene/Insert
  Gene/Insert name: Rb 3'UTR
  Species: M. musculus (mouse)
  Insert size (bp): 1700
  GenBank ID: NM_009029
  Entrez Gene: Rb1 (a.k.a. Rb, Rb-1, p110-RB1, pRb, pp105)
  Cloning method: Restriction Enzyme; 5′ cloning site XbaI (not destroyed); 3′ cloning site XbaI (not destroyed)
  Sequencing primers: 5′ GGAAAACTCGACGCAAGA; 3′ CACATTTGTAGAGGTTTTACTTGCT
Terms and licenses: Academic/Nonprofit Terms; Industry Terms: Not Available to Industry
Depositor comments: One C->A mutation is present but does affect function of plasmid.
How to cite: pGL-RbUTR was a gift from Robert Blelloch (Addgene plasmid # 20883 ; http://n2t.net/addgene:20883 ; RRID:Addgene_20883)
