[The description below was written by a language model from this plasmid's Addgene catalogue record.]
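Description:
pGL-RbUTR is a mammalian luciferase reporter plasmid built on the pGL3-Control backbone, a roughly 5.3 kb vector in which firefly luciferase is expressed constitutively from SV40 promoter and enhancer elements. It is propagated in E. coli as a high-copy plasmid under ampicillin selection. No mammalian selection marker is recorded, so the construct is suited to transient transfection.

The insert is an approximately 1.7 kb fragment of the 3′ untranslated region of mouse Rb1 (retinoblastoma 1), cloned by restriction digestion into an XbaI site that is retained on both sides of the insert. In pGL3-Control this site lies just downstream of the luciferase stop codon and upstream of the polyadenylation signal, so the Rb1 3′UTR becomes part of the luciferase transcript. Because a single enzyme was used at both ends, the insert could in principle sit in either orientation, and the record does not state which one is present. With this arrangement, any post-transcriptional regulation acting through the UTR, such as microRNA binding that lowers mRNA stability or translation, appears as a change in luciferase activity.

The associated study concerns embryonic stem cell-specific microRNAs that regulate the G1-S transition, which fits use of the plasmid as a sensor to test whether Rb1 is a direct microRNA target, normally by co-transfection with microRNA mimics and a normalising control reporter. The depositor notes a single C-to-A substitution in the plasmid. The comment as written says that it "does affect" function, which may be a slip for "does not", so the record is ambiguous on this point. No feature table was supplied, so element positions cannot be confirmed.
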