>Addgene plasmid #20883 | pGL-RbUTR | addgene partial sequence | sequence record 26663 | 20883 with Luc-F
GTGTTTGTGGANGAGTACCGAAAGGTCTTACCGGAAAACTCGACGCAAGAAAAATCAGAGAGATCCTCAT
AAAGGCCAAGAAGGGCGGAAAGATCGCCGTGTAATTCTAGGCGTTCTAGAGGACCTCAGGGCCCTGGACC
CTCAGCCCTGGGGACACCAGACTCCTGGCTCATGGTTGTGACTAGTTCCCAGGTTCTGCTCATGTTAGAG
ATATAAAATGTGCAGGTACAAGCTGAATATTTGTGTGGGTGATTCGTAAGCCACTTCAATGTTGTAATCA
ATGGTAGAGAATTGATAGCACACAGGATTGAGAATCTTGTGCAGATCATGCCATTTAAAATATGAAAGCA
AGTTGTTTGCATTTCCAACATGAGCCTGCTGCCCTCAGAAGTGAGGGCCTCTGCAGGGGTCCTGACCCCC
TACATCTGGCTGACTACTTTGCCTTTCCTCATGGCACATGTGTGATGTTTGCTCTTGGTTTTATTAATTT
ATATGTATTTTTTTAATTTAACGTGAATACCCTTAGAAAATGTGTCTTGTCTTCCAAATGCAAGTTGATT
GACTGTCCACATTCAACCAAATTATCTTGAATCTTCTACTGAAACAGATTGTTACAAACTGGGAAAAAGT
ACTAATTTCTACACATTGGAC
